Addgene plasmid #216895: pST39-Mega'-deltaBS
Purpose: Mega' with knockout of GvpB and GvpS
Depositing lab: George Lu. Depositing organization: Rice University. Publication: Elucidating the assembly of gas vesicles by systematic protein-protein interaction analysis. Iburg M, Anderson AP, Wong VT, Anton ED, He A, Lu GJ. EMBO J. 2024 Oct;43(19):4156-4172. doi: 10.1038/s44318-024-00178-2. Epub 2024 Sep 3. PubMed 39227754.
Backbone
  Vector backbone: pST39
  Vector type: Bacterial Expression
Growth in bacteria
  Bacterial resistance: Ampicillin, 100 μg/mL
  Growth temperature: 30°C
  Growth strain: DH5alpha
  Copy number: Low Copy
Gene/Insert
  Gene/Insert name: Mega' with knockout of GvpB and GvpS (alt name: GvpB is also known as GvpA2)
  Species: Synthetic; Priestia megaterium
  Cloning method: Gibson Cloning
Terms and licenses: Academic/Nonprofit Terms; Industry Terms: Not Available to Industry
Depositor comments: Please visit https://www.biorxiv.org/content/10.1101/2023.07.23.550228v1 for bioRxiv preprint. Please note: This plasmid contains an A269P mutation in GvpL. This mutation is not expected to impact plasmid function.
How to cite: pST39-Mega'-deltaBS was a gift from George Lu (Addgene plasmid # 216895 ; http://n2t.net/addgene:216895 ; RRID:Addgene_216895)
