[The description below was written by a language model from this plasmid's Addgene catalogue record and pLannotate feature annotations shown in this document.]
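Description:
pST39-Mega'-deltaBS is an 8.2 kb bacterial expression plasmid built on the pST39 backbone. It carries a variant of the "Mega'" gas vesicle gene cluster, derived from Priestia megaterium (formerly Bacillus megaterium) and listed as partly synthetic, in which GvpB (also called GvpA2) and GvpS have been knocked out. The plasmid is maintained in E. coli through a ColE1/pMB1-type origin. The pBR322-derived rop gene and bom region are also present, which fits the catalogue's low-copy designation. Selection is by ampicillin, through the bla beta-lactamase gene under its own promoter. A short annotated RSF origin fragment and an mbeC fragment probably reflect sequence similarity within the backbone's replication and mobilization region rather than separate functional parts.

The payload lies between a T7 promoter and a T7 terminator roughly 5.6 kb apart, so the cluster is presumably transcribed as a polycistronic unit by T7 RNA polymerase in a suitable expression host. Automated annotation recognises only a little of this region: a full gvpJ reading frame and a short remnant of gvpS, the latter consistent with the stated knockout. The other gvp genes of the cluster are not individually annotated, and the record does not describe how the two knockouts were made. Small hits to a rice ADH 5'-UTR, B. subtilis ydeC and a T7 gene 10-derived tag are fragments and most likely incidental matches. The depositor notes an A269P substitution in GvpL that is not expected to affect function.

The associated publication concerns gas vesicle assembly and systematic protein-protein interaction analysis. In that context, the construct likely serves as a deletion variant for testing what GvpB and GvpS contribute to gas vesicle formation, although the record does not spell out its exact use.
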