Features (pLannotate 1.2.2; 15 found; start..end, strand, type, name):
     48..181     +  rep_origin     RSF ori (fragment): Plasmids containing the RSF 1030 origin of replication can be propagated in E. coli cells that contain additional plasmids with compatible origins.
    186..325     -  misc_feature   bom: basis of mobility region from pBR322
    427..618     -  CDS            rop: Rop protein, which maintains plasmids at low copy number; rop
    658..768     +  CDS            mbeC (fragment): MBEC_ECOLX - Experimental evidence at protein level: Swiss-Prot protein existence level 1. Required for efficient mobilization of ColE1 plasmid and is thus essential to promote the specific transfer of the plasmid during conjugation. Probably functions by inducing DNA bending, helping the MbeA relaxase to melt the DNA around the nic site and cleave the phosphodiester bond. Binds specifically double-stranded DNA (dsDNA) containing the ColE1 oriT but does not recognize the inverted repeat (IR). From Escherichia coli.
    855..873     +  promoter       T7 promoter: promoter for bacteriophage T7 RNA polymerase
   3570..3586    +  5'UTR          OsADH 5'-UTR (fragment): translational enhancer from the 5'-UTR of the Oryza sativa alcohol dehydrogenase gene (Sugio et al., 2008)
   4231..4290    +  CDS            gvpS (fragment): GVPS_BACME - Protein inferred from homology: Swiss-Prot protein existence level 3. Gas vesicles are small, hollow, gas filled protein structures that are found in several microbial planktonic microorganisms. They allow the positioning of the organism at the favorable depth for growth (By similarity). From Bacillus megaterium.
   4553..4852    +  CDS            gvpJ: GVPJ_BACME - Protein inferred from homology: Swiss-Prot protein existence level 3. Gas vesicles are small, hollow, gas filled protein structures that are found in several microbial planktonic microorganisms. They allow the positioning of the organism at the favorable depth for growth. This protein could be important for the shape determination of the gas vesicle. From Bacillus megaterium.
   6271..6390    -  CDS            ydeC (fragment): YDEC_BACSU - Protein predicted: Swiss-Prot protein existence level 4. From Bacillus subtilis (strain 168).
   6423..6472    +  CDS            SET1 (fragment): solubility-enhancement tag derived from T7 phage gene 10B
   6480..6527    +  terminator     T7 terminator: transcription terminator for bacteriophage T7 RNA polymerase
   6594..6685    +  promoter       AmpR promoter: bla
   6686..7543    +  CDS            bla: BLAT_ECOLX - Experimental evidence at protein level: Swiss-Prot protein existence level 1. TEM-type are the most prevalent beta-lactamases in enterobacteria; they hydrolyze the beta-lactam bond in susceptible beta-lactam antibiotics, thus conferring resistance to penicillins and cephalosporins. TEM-3 and TEM-4 are capable of hydrolyzing cefotaxime and ceftazidime. TEM-5 is capable of hydrolyzing ceftazidime. TEM-6 is capable of hydrolyzing ceftazidime and aztreonam. TEM-8/CAZ-2, TEM- 16/CAZ-7 and TEM-24/CAZ-6 are markedly active against ceftazidime. IRT- 4 shows resistance to beta-lactamase in
   7550..7589    +  terminator     fd terminator: central terminator from bacteriophage fd (Otsuka and Kunisawa, 1982)
   7620..8208    +  rep_origin     ori: high-copy-number ColE1/pMB1/pBR322/pUC origin of replication
>Addgene plasmid #216895 | pST39-Mega'-deltaBS | addgene full sequence | sequence record 445529 | Addgene NGS Result
AACGCCAGCAACGCGGCCTTTTTACGGTTCCTGGCCTTTTGCTGGCCTTTTGCTCACATGTTCTTTCCTG
CGTTATCCCCTGATTCTGTGGATAACCGTATTACCGCCTTTGAGTGAGCTGATACCGCTCGCCGCAGCCG
AACGACCGAGCGCAGCGAGTCAGTGAGCGAGGAAGCGGAAGAGCGCCTGATGCGGTATTTTCTCCTTACG
CATCTGTGCGGTATTTCACACCGCAATGGTGCACTCTCAGTACAATCTGCTCTGATGCCGCATAGTTAAG
CCAGTATACACTCCGCTATCGCTACGTGACTGGGTCATGGCTGCGCCCCGACACCCGCCAACACCCGCTG
ACGCGCCCTGACGGGCTTGTCTGCTCCCGGCATCCGCTTACAGACAAGCTGTGACCGTCTCCGGGAGCTG
CATGTGTCAGAGGTTTTCACCGTCATCACCGAAACGCGCGAGGCAGCTGCGGTAAAGCTCATCAGCGTGG
TCGTGAAGCGATTCACAGATGTCTGCCTGTTCATCCGCGTCCAGCTCGTTGAGTTTCTCCAGAAGCGTTA
ATGTCTGGCTTCTGATAAAGCGGGCCATGTTAAGGGCGGTTTTTTCCTGTTTGGTCACTGATGCCTCCGT
GTAAGGGGGATTTCTGTTCATGGGGTAATGATACCGATGAAACGAGAGAGGATGCTCACGATACGGGTTA
CTGATGATGAACATGCCCGGTTACTGGAACGTTGTGAGGGTAAACAACTGGCGGTATGGATGCGGCGGGA
CCAGAGAAAAATCACTCAGGGTCAATGCCAGCGCTTCGTTAATACAGATGTAGGTGTTGGCACCATGCAT
CGATCCCGCGAAATTAATACGACTCACTATAGGGAGACCACAACGGTTTCCCTCTAGAGATAGCTTAGCG
ATGTGAAAGAAGCTGGAGAAAACTTTCAAGAAAAAGTTTCTTCTTCAGACGATAAAGAGAAGTCAAAAAA
TAAGCGGAAAATAAAAGGCGTAAATCAGATTAAAAAAGCAACGGATATTAAAAGCTCTACTAAGATTAAA
AGTTCTAATGATATTAAATCATCTACAGATTTAAAAACAATGGGATCATTAGATCTAACTATTGGAGGCT
ACTAAAAATGGAAATTAAAAAAATTATGCAAGCCGTGAACGACTTTTTCGGTGAACACGTAGCTCCTCCT
CATAAAATTACCTCGGTGGAAGCTACTGAAGATGAAGGTTGGAGAGTTATTGTTGAAGTCATTGAAGAAC
GAGAATATATGAAAAAATACGCCAAAGATGAAATGCTCGGAACGTACGAGTGCTTTGTAAATAAAGAAAA
AGAAGTCATTTCATTCAAACGACTCGACGTCAGATATAGAAGCGCCATTGGCATTGAAGCATAAACGATA
AGATGGCAGGAGGAACGTAAAAATGACCGTCTTAACAGACAAAAGGAAAAAAGGCAGTGGAGCTTTTATA
CAAGATGACGAGACAAAAGAGGTTCTTTCAAGAGCGCTGAGCTATTTAAAATCCGGCTATTCCATTCATT
TTACAGGTCCTGCCGGCGGAGGCAAAACCTCTTTAGCGCGAGCGCTTGCTAAAAAGAGAAAGCGTCCTGT
AATGCTGATGCACGGGAATCACGAGCTCAACAACAAAGATTTAATTGGCGATTTTACGGGATACACGAGC
AAAAAAGTAATCGACCAGTACGTTCGTTCTGTCTATAAAAAAGATGAACAGGTGAGTGAAAACTGGCAGG
ATGGCCGATTGCTTGAAGCTGTAAAAAATGGCTATACGCTGATTTACGACGAATTTACTCGTTCTAAGCC
TGCGACGAATAATATCTTTCTATCGATATTAGAAGAAGGCGTGCTGCCGCTGTATGGAGTAAAAATGACC
GATCCTTTTGTGCGCGTGCATCCCGATTTCCGCGTCATCTTCACAAGCAATCCAGCTGAGTATGCCGGCG
TATATGATACGCAAGATGCGCTTCTCGACAGGTTAATTACCATGTTTATTGATTATAAAGACATCGACAG
AGAGACAGCGATTTTAACGGAGAAAACGGACGTAGAAGAAGATGAAGCGCGCACAATTGTAACGCTCGTA
GCAAACGTGCGAAACCGCTCTGGAGACGAAAACAGCAGCGGACTTAGCCTGCGGGCTTCGCTTATGATCG
CTACCCTTGCCACGCAGCAAGACATTCCTATCGATGGAAGTGACGAAGATTTTCAAACGTTATGTATCGA
TATTTTGCATCATCCGCTTACCAAATGTTTGGATGAAGAAAATGCAAAAAGCAAAGCCGAAAAAATCATT
TTAGAAGAATGTAAGAATATAGACACTGAAGAAAAGTAAAGGAGCTTGAAAACATGAGTGAAACAAACGA
AACAGGTATTTATATTTTTAGCGCCATTCAAACGGATAAAGACGAAGAATTTGGCGCCGTGGAAGTAGAA
GGAACAAAAGCTGAAACATTTTTGATTCGCTACAAAGACGCGGCTATGGTAGCAGCTGAAGTACCGATGA
AAATTTATCATCCTAATCGCCAAAATTTATTAATGCATCAAAACGCAGTAGCAGCGATTATGGACAAGAA
CGATACGGTTATTCCAATCAGCTTTGGGAATGTATTCAAATCAAAAGAAGACGTAAAAGTTCTTTTGGAA
AACCTTTATCCGCAGTTTGAAAAGCTGTTTCCAGCGATCAAAGGAAAAATTGAAGTCGGTTTAAAAGTAA
TTGGGAAAAAAGAATGGCTTGAGAAAAAAGTAAACGAAAATCCTGAACTTGAGAAAGTATCAGCATCCGT
AAAAGGAAAATCAGAAGCAGCCGGTTATTATGAGCGTATTCAACTTGGAGGAATGGCTCAAAAGATGTTT
ACTTCCCTGCAAAAAGAAGTCAAGACAGATGTGTTTTCTCCGCTTGAAGAAGCAGCGGAAGCAGCAAAAG
CAAATGAGCCAACGGGCGAAACGATGCTTTTAAACGCGTCTTTCTTAATTAACCGAGAAGATGAAGCGAA
GTTTGATGAAAAAGTAAATGAAGCGCATGAAAACTGGAAAGACAAAGCCGATTTTCATTACAGCGGTCCT
TGGCCTGCTTATAATTTTGTGAACATTCGCCTAAAAGTAGAAGAGAAATAACGTGCTTCACAAATTAGTA
ACCGCACCCATTAACCTTGTAGTGAAAATCGGCGAAAAAGTACAGGAAGAAGCTGATAAACAGCTATATG
ACCTTCCGACGATTCAGCAAAAGCTCATTCAGCTTCAAATGATGTTTGAGCTTGGTGAAATTCCAGAAGA
AGCGTTTCAAGAAAAAGAAGATGAATTGTTAATGAGGTACGAAATTGCGAAACGCAGAGAAATTGAACAA
TGGGAAGAGCTAACACAAAAAAGAAATGAGGAATCCTAGATGGGAGAATTACTGTATTTATACGGTTTAA
TTCCAACAAAAGAAGCAGCAGCCATAGAGCCGTTTCCATCTTATAAGGGGTTTGACGGAGAACATTCACT
GTACCCAATTGCGTTTGATCAGGTGACGGCTGTAGTTTCTAAGCTGGATGCTGACACCTATTCAGAAAAA
GTGATTCAAGAAAAAATGGAGCAGGATATGAGCTGGCTGCAGGAAAAAGCATTTCATCATCACGAAACGG
TAGCCGCTTTGTACGAAGAATTTACGATCATTCCATTAAAATTTTGCACCATTTATAAAGGTGAAGAAAG
TCTGCAGGCAGCTATTGAGATTAACAAAGAAAAGATAGAGAATTCACTGACGCTGCTTCAAGGAAATGAA
GAGTGGAATGTGAAAATTTACTGTGATGATACAGAGCTTAAAAAAGGAATCAGCGAAACGAATGAAAGCG
TGAAAGCGAAAAAACAAGAAATTAGTCACTTATCACCAGGAAGACAGTTTTTTGAAAAGAAAAAAATAGA
TCAGCTGATTGAAAAAGAATTAGAGCTTCACAAAAACAAAGTGTGTGAAGAGATACATGACAAGCTAAAA
GAATTATCGCTTTATGACTCTGTTAAAAAGAATTGGAGCAAAGACGTAACTGGCGCAGCTGAACAGATGG
CGTGGAACAGCGTGTTTCTTCTCCCGTCTCTGCAGATTACTAAGTTCGTAAACGAAATAGAAGAGCTTCA
GCAAAGGCTTGAAAATAAAGGCTGGAAGTTTGAAGTGACGGGACCATGGCCGCCCTATCATTTCTCGAGC
TTTCCGTAAAAGCGGTTAAGCGTGACAGTCCAGGAGGAATTAATGGATGCAACCGGTCAGCCAAGCAAAT
GGACGAATCCACTTGGATCCTGATCAAGCTGAACAAGGCTTAGCGCAGCTTGTGATGACAGTTATTGAGC
TATTGAGGCAAATCGTTGAACGTCATGCCATGAGGCGGGTGGAGGGTGGAACGTTGACGGACGAACAAAT
TGAAAACTTAGGAATTGCACTAATGAACTTAGAAGAAAAAATGGACGAGTTGAAAGAGGTGTTCGGTCTG
GATGCAGAAGATTTAAATATTGATCTTGGACCGCTAGGCAGCCTGCTTTAAGCGGTCAGTAGGAGGAACA
GTATGGCAGTCGAACATAATATGCAGTCAAGTACGATTGTAGATGTGCTCGAAAAGATTTTGGATAAAGG
AGTCGTTATAGCGGGGGACATCACCGTAGGAATTGCAGATGTCGAGCTATTAACGATAAAGATCCGCTTG
ATTGTGGCTTCGGTTGATAAGGCAAAAGAAATCGGCATGGACTGGTGGGAAAATGATCCGTATCTCAGTT
CAAAAGGAGCCAATAACAAAGCGCTCGAAGAAGAAAATAAAATGCTGCATGAGCGGTTAAAAACGCTTGA
AGAAAAAATAGAAACGAAACGTTAAAAACTGTACGCTACTTAAAAAATGGAGGGATTTACAATGGCAACT
GAAACAAAATTAGATAACACACAGGCAGAAAACAAGGAAAATAAAAATGCGGAAAACGGTTCAAAAGAAA
AGAACGGTTCAAAAGCAAGCAAAACAACAAGCAGCGGGCCAATCAAACGAGCGGTAGCAGGAGGCATCAT
CGGTGCAACGATTGGATATGTATCGACTCCTGAAAATCGAAAAAGTCTCCTTGACCGCATTGATACAGAC
GAATTAAAAAGCAAAGCATCTGATTTAGGAACAAAGGTAAAAGAAAAATCAAAAAGCAGCGTGGCCAGCC
TGAAAACATCTGCGGGAAGCTTGTTTAAAAAAGATAAAGATAAATCAAAAGATGATGAAGAAAACGTAAA
TTCTTCTAGTAGCGAAACAGAAGACGATAACGTTCAAGAGTACGACGAGTTAAAAGAAGAAAATCAAACT
CTTCAAGATCGCTTATCACAGCTTGAAGAAAAAATGAACATGCTTGTTGAGCTTAGCCTCAATAAAAATC
AAGACGAAGAAGCGGAAGATACAGATTCCGACGAAGAAGAGAACGATGAGAACGATGAAAACGATGAAAA
CGAGCAGGACGATGAAAACGAAGAAGAAACATCTAAGCCACGTAAAAAGGATAAAAAAGAAGCTGAGGAA
GAAGAAAGTGAAAGTGACGAAGACAGCGAGGAAGAAGAGGAAGATTCTCGCTCAAACAAAAAAAATAAAA
AAGTAAAAACAGAAGAAGAAGACGAAGATGAAAGCGAAGAAGAAAAAAAGGAAGCGAAACCAAAAAAGTC
AACAGCTAAAAAATCAAAAAATACAAAAGCAAAGAAAAACACGGACGAAGAAGATGATGAAGCAACATCT
CTTTCTAGTGAAGACGATACAACAGCCTAAGACGTAAAGGAGGAAAGAAAGACATGAGTACAGGCCCTTC
TTTTTCAACTAAAGACAATACGCTTGAATACTTTGTGAAAGCTTCTAATAAACACGGCTTTTCACTTGAT
ATTTCATTAAATGTAAACGGCGCTGTGATTTCCGGTACCATGATTTCAGCAAAAGAATACTTTGATTACT
TAAGCGAAACGTTTGAAGAAGGCAGTGAAGTGGCTCAGGCGCTAAGCGAACAATTCTCTTTAGCAAGCGA
AGCGAGCGAATCAAACGGAGAAGCAGAAGCCCATTTTATTCATTTGAAAAATACAAAGATTTACTGTGGA
GACAGTAAATCTACTCCTTCTAAAGGCAAAATCTTTTGGAGAGGGAAAATAGCAGAAGTAGACGGGTTTT
TCTTAGGAAAGATTTCTGATGCAAAATCAACGAGTAAAAAGAGTTCATAAAAAACGGCGGGGTGATTGCC
CCGCCGTTTTTTAGTGATGTGATGAGATGTGCAGCTTCTTTTTTCGATACATGAGCGGAGTCATCTTCAT
TTCTTTTCGAAACTGATTAATAAAATAGCTTGTACTATTAAACCCTACTTGATAGGCGACTTCCGTCACA
TTTGCTTCTGCTTGCTGCAGTCCGGATTCGCGAACGCGTCTCGAGAGATCCGGCTGCTAACAAAGCCCGA
AAGGAAGCTGAGTTGGCTGCTGCCACCGCTGAGCAATAACTAGCATAACCCCTTGGGGCCTCTAAACGGG
TCTTGAGGGGTTTTTTGCTGAAAGGAGGAACTATATCCGACTAGTAGCCCGCCTAATGAGCGGGCTTTTT
TTTAATTCCCCTATTTGTTTATTTTTCTAAATACATTCAAATATGTATCCGCTCATGAGACAATAACCCT
GATAAATGCTTCAATAATATTGAAAAAGGAAGAGTATGAGTATTCAACATTTCCGTGTCGCCCTTATTCC
CTTTTTTGCGGCATTTTGCCTTCCTGTTTTTGCTCACCCAGAAACGCTCGTGAAAGTAAAAGACGCAGAG
GACCAATTGGGGGCACGAGTGGGATACATAGAACTGGACTTGAATAGCGGTAAAATCCTTGAGAGTTTTC
GCCCTGAAGAGCGTTTTCCAATGATGAGCACTTTCAAAGTTCTGCTATGTGGAGCAGTATTATCCCGTGT
AGATGCGGGGCAAGAGCAACTCGGACGACGAATACACTATTCGCAGAATGACTTGGTTGAATACTCCCCA
GTGACAGAAAAGCACCTTACGGACGGAATGACGGTAAGAGAATTATGTAGTGCCGCCATAACGATGAGTG
ATAACACTGCGGCGAACTTACTTCTGACAACCATCGGTGGACCGAAGGAATTAACCGCTTTTTTGCACAA
TATGGGAGACCATGTAACTCGCCTTGACCGTTGGGAACCAGAACTGAATGAAGCCATACCAAACGACGAG
CGAGACACCACAATGCCTGCGGCAATGGCAACAACATTACGCAAACTATTAACTGGCGAACTACTTACTC
TGGCTTCACGGCAACAATTAATAGACTGGCTTGAAGCGGATAAAGTTGCAGGACCACTACTGCGTTCGGC
ACTTCCTGCTGGCTGGTTTATTGCTGATAAATCTGGGGCAGGAGAGCGTGGTTCACGGGGTATCATTGCC
GCACTTGGACCAGATGGTAAGCCTTCCCGTATCGTAGTTATCTACACGACGGGTAGTCAGGCAACTATGG
ACGAACGAAATAGACAGATTGCTGAAATAGGGGCTTCACTGATTAAGCATTGGTAAACCGATACAATTAA
AGGCTCCTTTTGGAGCCTTTTTTTTTGGACGGACCGGTAGAAAAGATCAAAGGATCTTCTTGAGATCCTT
TTTTTCTGCGCGTAATCTGCTGCTTGCAAACAAAAAAACCACCGCTACCAGCGGTGGTTTGTTTGCCGGA
TCAAGAGCTACCAACTCTTTTTCCGAAGGTAACTGGCTTCAGCAGAGCGCAGATACCAAATACTGTCCTT
CTAGTGTAGCCGTAGTTAGGCCACCACTTCAAGAACTCTGTAGCACCGCCTACATACCTCGCTCTGCTAA
TCCTGTTACCAGTGGCTGCTGCCAGTGGCGATAAGTCGTGTCTTACCGGGTTGGACTCAAGACGATAGTT
ACCGGATAAGGCGCAGCGGTCGGGCTGAACGGGGGGTTCGTGCACACAGCCCAGCTTGGAGCGAACGACC
TACACCGAACTGAGATACCTACAGCGTGAGCTATGAGAAAGCGCCACGCTTCCCGAAGGGAGAAAGGCGG
ACAGGTATCCGGTAAGCGGCAGGGTCGGAACAGGAGAGCGCACGAGGGAGCTTCCAGGGGGAAACGCCTG
GTATCTTTATAGTCCTGTCGGGTTTCGCCACCTCTGACTTGAGCGTCGATTTTTGTGATGCTCGTCAGGG
GGGCGGAGCCTATGGAAA
